Addgene plasmid #154453: pcDNA5-BirA-FLAG-N-term-HDLBP
Purpose: Expression of N-term BirA tagged HDLBP
Depositing lab: Markus Landthaler. Depositing organization: Max-Delbrueck-Centrum fuer Molekulare Medizin (MDC). Publication: HDLBP binds ER-targeted mRNAs by multivalent interactions to promote protein synthesis of transmembrane and secreted proteins. Zinnall U, Milek M, Minia I, Vieira-Vieira CH, Muller S, Mastrobuoni G, Hazapis OG, Del Giudice S, Schwefel D, Bley N, Voigt F, Chao JA, Kempa S, Huttelmaier S, Selbach M, Landthaler M. Nat Commun. 2022 May 18;13(1):2727. doi: 10.1038/s41467-022-30322-7. PubMed 35585045.
Backbone
  Vector backbone: pDEST_pcDNA5_Flag_N-term
  Backbone manufacturer: Gingras lab PMID: 24255178
  Backbone size w/o insert (bp): 7838
  Total vector size (bp): 9900
  Vector type: Mammalian Expression
Growth in bacteria
  Bacterial resistance: Ampicillin, 100 μg/mL
  Growth temperature: 37°C
  Growth strain: DH5alpha
  Copy number: Unknown
Gene/Insert
  Gene/Insert name: HDLBP (alt name: Vigilin)
  Species: H. sapiens (human)
  Insert size (bp): 3807
  Entrez Gene: HDLBP (a.k.a. HBP, PRO2900, VGL)
Terms and licenses: Academic/Nonprofit Terms; Industry Terms: Not Available to Industry
How to cite: pcDNA5-BirA-FLAG-N-term-HDLBP was a gift from Markus Landthaler (Addgene plasmid # 154453 ; http://n2t.net/addgene:154453 ; RRID:Addgene_154453)
