[The description below was written by a language model from this plasmid's Addgene catalogue record and pLannotate feature annotations shown in this document.]
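Description:
pcDNA5-BirA-FLAG-N-term-HDLBP is a mammalian expression plasmid built on a Gateway destination version of the pcDNA5 backbone (pDEST_pcDNA5_Flag_N-term). It encodes human HDLBP (vigilin) fused at its N-terminus to the E. coli biotin ligase BirA and a FLAG epitope. In bacteria it is propagated through a high-copy ColE1/pUC-type origin and selected with ampicillin via the β-lactamase gene; a partial f1 origin is also annotated.

Transcription of the fusion is driven by the CMV immediate-early enhancer and promoter, which spans the sequence origin. It is followed directly by short matches to tet-operator-containing promoters, which suggests a tetracycline-regulatable CMV/TetO arrangement that would be repressed in cells expressing the Tet repressor, although the record does not state this explicitly. The reading frame runs from BirA through a FLAG tag (annotated as a fragment of 3xFLAG), across the attB1 site left by Gateway recombination, and into the approximately 3.8 kb HDLBP coding sequence. This is closed by attB2 and the bovine growth hormone polyadenylation signal.

Downstream sits an FRT site immediately ahead of a hygromycin resistance gene with an SV40 poly(A) signal. No complete promoter is annotated upstream of it, an arrangement typical of vectors designed for FLP-mediated integration into a genomic FRT landing site, where integration activates hygromycin resistance and yields isogenic stable lines.

The stated purpose is simply expression of N-terminally BirA-tagged HDLBP. A BirA fusion of this kind is commonly used for proximity-dependent biotinylation to map neighbouring proteins, but the record does not say whether the ligase carries the promiscuous mutation. The sequenced record is 9,996 nt, slightly larger than the listed total size.
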