Features (pLannotate 1.2.2; 25 found; start..end, strand, type, name):
     67..86      +  promoter       PLtetO-1 promoter (fragment): modified phage lambda PL promoter with tet operator sites (Lutz and Bujard, 1997)
     88..107     +  promoter       PLtetO-1 promoter (fragment): modified phage lambda PL promoter with tet operator sites (Lutz and Bujard, 1997)
    115..148     +  promoter       TRE3GV promoter (fragment): 3rd-generation Tet-responsive promoter that can be activated by binding of Tet-On® 3G, optimized for retroviral and lentiviral vectors
    262..1224    +  CDS            birA: BIRA_ECOLI - Also known as bioR, dhbB. Experimental evidence at protein level: Swiss-Prot protein existence level 1. Acts both as a biotin--[acetyl-CoA-carboxylase] ligase and a biotin-operon repressor. In the presence of ATP, BirA activates biotin to form the BirA-biotinyl-5'-adenylate (BirA-bio-5'-AMP or holoBirA) complex. HoloBirA can either transfer the biotinyl moiety to the biotin carboxyl carrier protein (BCCP) subunit of acetyl-CoA carboxylase, or bind to the biotin operator site and inhibit transcription of the operon. From Escherichia coli (strain K12).
   1255..1278    +  CDS            3xFLAG (fragment): three tandem FLAG® epitope tags
   1291..1315    +  protein_bind   attB1: mutant version of attB; recombination site for the Gateway® BP reaction BP Clonase™
   1321..5124    +  CDS            HDLBP: VIGLN_HUMAN - Also known as HBP, VGL. Experimental evidence at protein level: Swiss-Prot protein existence level 1. Appears to play a role in cell sterol metabolism. It may function to protect cells from over-accumulation of cholesterol. From Homo sapiens (Human).
   5129..5153    -  protein_bind   attB2: mutant version of attB; recombination site for the Gateway® BP reaction BP Clonase™
   5201..5425    +  polyA_signal   bGH poly(A) signal: bovine growth hormone polyadenylation signal
   5429..5450    +  promoter       SV40 promoter (fragment): SV40 enhancer and early promoter
   5471..5704    +  rep_origin     f1 ori (fragment) (sequence partly withheld): f1 bacteriophage origin of replication; arrow indicates direction of (+) strand synthesis
   5709..5756    +  protein_bind   FRT: FLP-mediated recombination occurs in the 8-bp core sequence TCTAGAAA (Turan and Bode, 2011). FLP recombinase from the Saccharomyces cerevisiae 2μ plasmid
   5764..6786    +  CDS            HygR: aminoglycoside phosphotransferase from E. coli; aph(4)-Ia; confers resistance to hygromycin
   6796..6921    +  CDS            ble (fragment): BLE_KLEPN - Experimental evidence at protein level: Swiss-Prot protein existence level 1. Binding protein with a strong affinity to the bleomycin family of antibiotics. Binds to CL990; an antimitotic-antibiotic compound. From Klebsiella pneumoniae.
   6916..7037    +  polyA_signal   SV40 poly(A) signal: SV40 polyadenylation signal
   7110..7126    -  protein_bind   lac operator: The lac repressor binds to the lac operator to inhibit transcription in E. coli. This inhibition can be relieved by adding lactose or isopropyl-β-D-thiogalactopyranoside (IPTG). lac repressor encoded by lacI
   7134..7164    -  promoter       lac promoter: promoter for the E. coli lac operon
   7179..7200    -  protein_bind   CAP binding site: CAP binding activates transcription in the presence of cAMP. E. coli catabolite activator protein
   7213..7305    -  CDS            lacI (fragment): lac repressor; lacI; The lac repressor binds to the lac operator to inhibit transcription in E. coli. This inhibition can be relieved by adding lactose or isopropyl-β-D-thiogalactopyranoside (IPTG).
   7488..8076    -  rep_origin     ori: high-copy-number ColE1/pMB1/pBR322/pUC origin of replication
   8247..9107    -  CDS            AmpR: β-lactamase; bla; confers resistance to ampicillin, carbenicillin, and related antibiotics
   9108..9212    -  promoter       AmpR promoter: bla
   9271..9323    -  misc_feature   bom (fragment): basis of mobility region from pBR322
   9478..9857    +  enhancer       CMV enhancer: human cytomegalovirus immediate early enhancer
   9858..65      +  promoter       CMV promoter (across the origin): human cytomegalovirus (CMV) immediate early promoter
>Addgene plasmid #154453 | pcDNA5-BirA-FLAG-N-term-HDLBP | addgene full sequence | sequence record 308414 | Addgene NGS Result
ACTCCGCCCCATTGACGCAAATGGGCGGTAGGCGTGTACGGTGGGAGGTCTATATAAGCAGAGCTCTCCC
TATCAGTGATAGAGATCTCCCTATCAGTGATAGAGATCGTCGACGAGCTCGTTTAGTGAACCGTCAGATC
GCCTGGAGACGCCATCCACGCTGTTTTGACCTCCATAGAAGACACCGGGACCGATCCAGCCTCCGGACTC
TAGCGTTTAAACTTAAGCTTGGTACCGAGCTCGGATCCAGCTAGCGCCACCATGAAGGACAACACCGTGC
CCCTGAAGCTGATCGCCCTGCTGGCCAACGGCGAGTTCCACAGCGGCGAGCAGCTGGGCGAGACCCTGGG
CATGAGCCGGGCCGCCATCAACAAGCACATCCAGACCCTGCGGGACTGGGGCGTGGACGTGTTCACCGTG
CCCGGCAAGGGCTACAGCCTGCCCGAGCCCATCCAGCTGCTGAACGCCAAGCAGATCCTGGGCCAGCTGG
ACGGCGGCAGCGTGGCCGTGCTGCCCGTGATCGACAGCACCAACCAGTACCTGCTGGACCGGATCGGCGA
GCTGAAGAGCGGCGACGCCTGCATCGCCGAGTACCAGCAGGCCGGCCGGGGCGGCCGGGGCCGGAAGTGG
TTCAGCCCCTTCGGCGCCAACCTGTACCTGAGCATGTTCTGGCGGCTGGAGCAGGGCCCCGCCGCCGCCA
TCGGCCTGAGCCTGGTGATCGGCATCGTGATGGCCGAGGTGCTGCGGAAGCTGGGCGCCGACAAGGTGCG
GGTGAAGTGGCCCAACGACCTGTACCTGCAGGACCGGAAGCTGGCCGGCATCCTGGTGGAGCTGACCGGC
AAGACCGGCGACGCCGCCCAGATCGTGATCGGCGCCGGCATCAACATGGCCATGCGGCGGGTGGAGGAGA
GCGTGGTGAACCAGGGCTGGATCACCCTGCAGGAGGCCGGCATCAACCTGGACCGGAACACCCTGGCCGC
CATGCTGATCCGGGAGCTGCGGGCCGCCCTGGAGCTGTTCGAGCAGGAGGGCCTGGCCCCCTACCTGAGC
CGGTGGGAGAAGCTGGACAACTTCATCAACCGGCCCGTGAAGCTGATCATCGGCGACAAGGAGATCTTCG
GCATCAGCCGGGGCATCGACAAGCAGGGCGCCCTGCTGCTGGAGCAGGACGGCATCATCAAGCCCTGGAT
GGGCGGCGAGATCAGCCTGCGGAGCGCCGAGAAGGGGGGATCTGGCCCCGGCGGCGGCGCGCCAGACTAC
AAAGACGATGACGATAAACTAGGCGCGCCCACAAGTTTGTACAAAAAAGCAGGCTCCACCATGAGTTCCG
TTGCAGTTTTGACCCAAGAGAGTTTTGCTGAACACCGAAGTGGGCTGGTTCCGCAACAAATCAAAGTTGC
CACTCTAAATTCAGAAGAGGAGAGCGACCCTCCAACCTACAAGGATGCCTTCCCTCCACTTCCTGAGAAA
GCTGCTTGCCTGGAAAGTGCCCAGGAACCCGCTGGAGCCTGGGGGAACAAGATCCGACCCATCAAGGCTT
CTGTCATCACTCAGGTGTTCCATGTACCCCTGGAGGAGAGAAAATACAAGGATATGAACCAGTTTGGAGA
AGGTGAACAAGCAAAAATCTGCCTTGAGATCATGCAGAGAACTGGTGCTCACTTGGAGCTGTCTTTGGCC
AAAGACCAAGGCCTCTCCATCATGGTGTCAGGAAAGCTGGATGCTGTCATGAAAGCTCGGAAGGACATTG
TTGCTAGACTGCAGACTCAGGCCTCAGCAACTGTTGCCATTCCCAAAGAACACCATCGCTTTGTTATTGG
CAAAAATGGAGAGAAACTGCAAGACTTGGAGCTAAAAACTGCAACCAAAATCCAGATCCCACGCCCAGAT
GACCCCAGCAATCAGATCAAGATCACTGGCACCAAAGAGGGCATCGAGAAAGCTCGCCATGAAGTCTTAC
TCATCTCTGCCGAGCAGGACAAACGTGCTGTGGAGAGGCTAGAAGTAGAAAAGGCATTCCACCCCTTCAT
CGCTGGGCCGTATAATAGACTGGTTGGCGAGATCATGCAGGAGACAGGCACGCGCATCAACATCCCCCCA
CCCAGCGTGAACCGGACAGAGATTGTCTTCACTGGAGAGAAGGAACAGTTGGCTCAGGCTGTGGCTCGCA
TCAAGAAGATTTATGAGGAGAAGAAAAAGAAGACTACAACCATTGCAGTGGAAGTGAAGAAATCCCAACA
CAAGTATGTCATTGGGCCCAAGGGCAATTCATTGCAGGAGATCCTTGAGAGAACTGGAGTTTCCGTTGAG
ATCCCACCCTCAGACAGCATCTCTGAGACTGTAATACTTCGAGGCGAACCTGAAAAGTTAGGTCAGGCGT
TGACTGAAGTCTATGCCAAGGCCAATAGCTTCACCGTCTCCTCTGTCGCCGCCCCTTCCTGGCTTCACCG
TTTCATCATTGGCAAGAAAGGGCAGAACCTGGCCAAAATCACTCAGCAGATGCCAAAGGTTCACATCGAG
TTCACAGAGGGCGAAGACAAGATCACCCTGGAGGGCCCTACAGAGGATGTCAATGTGGCCCAGGAACAGA
TAGAAGGCATGGTCAAAGATTTGATTAACCGGATGGACTATGTGGAGATCAACATCGACCACAAGTTCCA
CAGGCACCTCATTGGGAAGAGCGGTGCCAACATAAACAGAATCAAAGACCAGTACAAGGTGTCCGTGCGC
ATCCCTCCTGACAGTGAGAAGAGCAATTTGATCCGCATCGAGGGGGACCCACAGGGCGTGCAGCAGGCCA
AGCGAGAGCTGCTGGAGCTTGCATCTCGCATGGAAAATGAGCGTACCAAGGATCTAATCATTGAGCAAAG
ATTTCATCGCACAATCATTGGGCAGAAGGGTGAACGGATCCGTGAAATTCGTGACAAATTCCCAGAGGTC
ATCATTAACTTTCCAGACCCAGCACAAAAAAGTGACATTGTCCAGCTCAGAGGACCTAAGAATGAGGTGG
AAAAATGCACAAAATACATGCAGAAGATGGTGGCAGATCTGGTGGAAAATAGCTATTCAATTTCTGTTCC
GATCTTCAAACAGTTTCACAAGAATATCATTGGGAAAGGAGGCGCAAACATTAAAAAGATTCGTGAAGAA
AGCAACACCAAAATCGACCTTCCAGCAGAGAATAGCAATTCAGAGACCATTATCATCACAGGCAAGCGAG
CCAACTGCGAAGCTGCCCGGAGCAGGATTCTGTCTATTCAGAAAGACCTGGCCAACATAGCCGAGGTAGA
GGTCTCCATCCCTGCCAAGCTGCACAACTCCCTCATTGGCACCAAGGGCCGTCTGATCCGCTCCATCATG
GAGGAGTGCGGCGGGGTCCACATTCACTTTCCCGTGGAAGGTTCAGGAAGCGACACCGTTGTTATCAGGG
GCCCTTCCTCGGATGTGGAGAAGGCCAAGAAGCAGCTCCTGCATCTGGCGGAGGAGAAGCAAACCAAGAG
TTTCACTGTTGACATCCGCGCCAAGCCAGAATACCACAAATTCCTCATCGGCAAGGGGGGCGGCAAAATT
CGCAAGGTGCGCGACAGCACTGGAGCACGTGTCATCTTCCCTGCGGCTGAGGACAAGGACCAGGACCTGA
TCACCATCATTGGAAAGGAGGACGCCGTCCGAGAGGCACAGAAGGAGCTGGAGGCCTTGATCCAAAACCT
GGATAATGTGGTGGAAGACTCCATGCTGGTGGACCCCAAGCACCACCGCCACTTCGTCATCCGCAGAGGC
CAGGTCTTGCGGGAGATTGCTGAAGAGTATGGCGGGGTGATGGTCAGCTTCCCACGCTCTGGCACACAGA
GCGACAAAGTCACCCTCAAGGGCGCCAAGGACTGTGTGGAGGCAGCCAAGAAACGCATTCAGGAGATCAT
TGAGGACCTGGAAGCTCAGGTGACATTAGAATGTGCTATACCCCAGAAATTCCATCGATCTGTCATGGGC
CCCAAAGGTTCCAGAATCCAGCAGATTACTCGGGATTTCAGTGTTCAAATTAAATTCCCAGACAGAGAGG
AGAACGCAGTTCACAGTACAGAGCCAGTTGTCCAGGAGAATGGGGACGAAGCTGGGGAGGGGAGAGAGGC
TAAAGATTGTGACCCCGGCTCTCCAAGGAGGTGTGACATCATCATCATCTCTGGCCGGAAAGAAAAGTGT
GAGGCTGCCAAGGAAGCTCTGGAGGCATTGGTTCCTGTCACCATTGAAGTAGAGGTGCCCTTTGACCTTC
ACCGTTACGTTATTGGGCAGAAAGGAAGTGGGATCCGCAAGATGATGGATGAGTTTGAGGTGAACATACA
TGTCCCGGCACCTGAGCTGCAGTCTGACATCATCGCCATCACGGGCCTCGCTGCAAATTTGGACCGGGCC
AAGGCTGGACTGCTGGAGCGTGTGAAGGAGCTACAGGCCGAGCAGGAGGACCGGGCTTTAAGGAGTTTTA
AGCTGAGTGTCACTGTAGACCCCAAATACCATCCCAAGATTATCGGGAGAAAGGGGGCAGTAATTACCCA
AATCCGGTTGGAGCATGACGTGAACATCCAGTTTCCTGATAAGGACGATGGGAACCAGCCCCAGGACCAA
ATTACCATCACAGGGTACGAAAAGAACACAGAAGCTGCCAGGGATGCTATACTGAGAATTGTGGGTGAAC
TTGAGCAGATGGTTTCTGAGGACGTCCCGCTGGACCACCGCGTTCACGCCCGCATCATTGGTGCCCGCGG
CAAAGCCATTCGCAAAATCATGGACGAATTCAAGGTGGACATTCGCTTCCCACAGAGCGGAGCCCCAGAC
CCCAACTGCGTCACTGTGACGGGGCTCCCAGAGAATGTGGAGGAAGCCATCGACCACATCCTCAATCTGG
AGGAGGAATACCTAGCTGACGTGGTGGACAGTGAGGCGCTGCAGGTATACATGAAACCCCCAGCACACGA
AGAGGCCAAGGCACCTTCCAGAGGCTTTGTGGTGCGGGACGCACCCTGGACCGCCAGCAGCAGTGAGAAG
GCTCCTGACATGAGCAGCTCTGAGGAATTTCCCAGCTTTGGGGCTCAGGTGGCTCCCAAGACCCTCCCTT
GGGGCCCCAAACGATAGGACCCAGCTTTCTTGTACAAAGTGGTGTGACTCGAGTCTAGAGGGCCCGTTTA
AACCCGCTGATCAGCCTCGACTGTGCCTTCTAGTTGCCAGCCATCTGTTGTTTGCCCCTCCCCCGTGCCT
TCCTTGACCCTGGAAGGTGCCACTCCCACTGTCCTTTCCTAATAAAATGAGGAAATTGCATCGCATTGTC
TGAGTAGGTGTCATTCTATTCTGGGGGGTGGGGTGGGGCAGGACAGCAAGGGGGAGGATTGGGAAGACAA
TAGCAGGCATGCTGGGGATGCGGTGGGCTCTATGGCTTCTGAGGCGGAAAGAACCAGCTGGGGCTCTAGG
GGGTATCCCC
[124 nt withheld, positions 5471-5594]
C
[91 nt withheld, positions 5596-5686]
AGGGTGATGGTTCACGTACCTAGAAGTTCCTATTCCGAAGTTCCTATTCTCTAGAAAGTATAGGAACTTC
CTTGGCCAAAAAGCCTGAACTCACCGCGACGTCTGTCGAGAAGTTTCTGATCGAAAAGTTCGACAGCGTC
TCCGACCTGATGCAGCTCTCGGAGGGCGAAGAATCTCGTGCTTTCAGCTTCGATGTAGGAGGGCGTGGAT
ATGTCCTGCGGGTAAATAGCTGCGCCGATGGTTTCTACAAAGATCGTTATGTTTATCGGCACTTTGCATC
GGCCGCGCTCCCGATTCCGGAAGTGCTTGACATTGGGGAATTCAGCGAGAGCCTGACCTATTGCATCTCC
CGCCGTGCACAGGGTGTCACGTTGCAAGACCTGCCTGAAACCGAACTGCCCGCTGTTCTGCAGCCGGTCG
CGGAGGCCATGGATGCGATCGCTGCGGCCGATCTTAGCCAGACGAGCGGGTTCGGCCCATTCGGACCGCA
AGGAATCGGTCAATACACTACATGGCGTGATTTCATATGCGCGATTGCTGATCCCCATGTGTATCACTGG
CAAACTGTGATGGACGACACCGTCAGTGCGTCCGTCGCGCAGGCTCTCGATGAGCTGATGCTTTGGGCCG
AGGACTGCCCCGAAGTCCGGCACCTCGTGCACGCGGATTTCGGCTCCAACAATGTCCTGACGGACAATGG
CCGCATAACAGCGGTCATTGACTGGAGCGAGGCGATGTTCGGGGATTCCCAATACGAGGTCGCCAACATC
TTCTTCTGGAGGCCGTGGTTGGCTTGTATGGAGCAGCAGACGCGCTACTTCGAGCGGAGGCATCCGGAGC
TTGCAGGATCGCCGCGGCTCCGGGCGTATATGCTCCGCATTGGTCTTGACCAACTCTATCAGAGCTTGGT
TGACGGCAATTTCGATGATGCAGCTTGGGCGCAGGGTCGATGCGACGCAATCGTCCGATCCGGAGCCGGG
ACTGTCGGGCGTACACAAATCGCCCGCAGAAGCGCGGCCGTCTGGACCGATGGCTGTGTAGAAGTACTCG
CCGATAGTGGAAACCGACGCCCCAGCACTCGTCCGAGGGCAAAGGAATAGCACGTACTACGAGATTTCGA
TTCCACCGCCGCCTTCTATGAAAGGTTGGGCTTCGGAATCGTTTTCCGGGACGCCGGCTGGATGATCCTC
CAGCGCGGGGATCTCATGCTGGAGTTCTTCGCCCACCCCAACTTGTTTATTGCAGCTTATAATGGTTACA
AATAAAGCAATAGCATCACAAATTTCACAAATAAAGCATTTTTTTCACTGCATTCTAGTTGTGGTTTGTC
CAAACTCATCAATGTATCTTATCATGTCTGTATACCGTCGACCTCTAGCTAGAGCTTGGCGTAATCATGG
TCATAGCTGTTTCCTGTGTGAAATTGTTATCCGCTCACAATTCCACACAACATACGAGCCGGAAGCATAA
AGTGTAAAGCCTGGGGTGCCTAATGAGTGAGCTAACTCACATTAATTGCGTTGCGCTCACTGCCCGCTTT
CCAGTCGGGAAACCTGTCGTGCCAGCTGCATTAATGAATCGGCCAACGCGCGGGGAGAGGCGGTTTGCGT
ATTGGGCGCTCTTCCGCTTCCTCGCTCACTGACTCGCTGCGCTCGGTCGTTCGGCTGCGGCGAGCGGTAT
CAGCTCACTCAAAGGCGGTAATACGGTTATCCACAGAATCAGGGGATAACGCAGGAAAGAACATGTGAGC
AAAAGGCCAGCAAAAGGCCAGGAACCGTAAAAAGGCCGCGTTGCTGGCGTTTTTCCATAGGCTCCGCCCC
CCTGACGAGCATCACAAAAATCGACGCTCAAGTCAGAGGTGGCGAAACCCGACAGGACTATAAAGATACC
AGGCGTTTCCCCCTGGAAGCTCCCTCGTGCGCTCTCCTGTTCCGACCCTGCCGCTTACCGGATACCTGTC
CGCCTTTCTCCCTTCGGGAAGCGTGGCGCTTTCTCATAGCTCACGCTGTAGGTATCTCAGTTCGGTGTAG
GTCGTTCGCTCCAAGCTGGGCTGTGTGCACGAACCCCCCGTTCAGCCCGACCGCTGCGCCTTATCCGGTA
ACTATCGTCTTGAGTCCAACCCGGTAAGACACGACTTATCGCCACTGGCAGCAGCCACTGGTAACAGGAT
TAGCAGAGCGAGGTATGTAGGCGGTGCTACAGAGTTCTTGAAGTGGTGGCCTAACTACGGCTACACTAGA
AGAACAGTATTTGGTATCTGCGCTCTGCTGAAGCCAGTTACCTTCGGAAAAAGAGTTGGTAGCTCTTGAT
CCGGCAAACAAACCACCGCTGGTAGCGGTGGTTTTTTTGTTTGCAAGCAGCAGATTACGCGCAGAAAAAA
AGGATCTCAAGAAGATCCTTTGATCTTTTCTACGGGGTCTGACGCTCAGTGGAACGAAAACTCACGTTAA
GGGATTTTGGTCATGAGATTATCAAAAAGGATCTTCACCTAGATCCTTTTAAATTAAAAATGAAGTTTTA
AATCAATCTAAAGTATATATGAGTAAACTTGGTCTGACAGTTACCAATGCTTAATCAGTGAGGCACCTAT
CTCAGCGATCTGTCTATTTCGTTCATCCATAGTTGCCTGACTCCCCGTCGTGTAGATAACTACGATACGG
GAGGGCTTACCATCTGGCCCCAGTGCTGCAATGATACCGCGAGACCCACGCTCACCGGCTCCAGATTTAT
CAGCAATAAACCAGCCAGCCGGAAGGGCCGAGCGCAGAAGTGGTCCTGCAACTTTATCCGCCTCCATCCA
GTCTATTAATTGTTGCCGGGAAGCTAGAGTAAGTAGTTCGCCAGTTAATAGTTTGCGCAACGTTGTTGCC
ATTGCTACAGGCATCGTGGTGTCACGCTCGTCGTTTGGTATGGCTTCATTCAGCTCCGGTTCCCAACGAT
CAAGGCGAGTTACATGATCCCCCATGTTGTGCAAAAAAGCGGTTAGCTCCTTCGGTCCTCCGATCGTTGT
CAGAAGTAAGTTGGCCGCAGTGTTATCACTCATGGTTATGGCAGCACTGCATAATTCTCTTACTGTCATG
CCATCCGTAAGATGCTTTTCTGTGACTGGTGAGTACTCAACCAAGTCATTCTGAGAATAGTGTATGCGGC
GACCGAGTTGCTCTTGCCCGGCGTCAATACGGGATAATACCGCGCCACATAGCAGAACTTTAAAAGTGCT
CATCATTGGAAAACGTTCTTCGGGGCGAAAACTCTCAAGGATCTTACCGCTGTTGAGATCCAGTTCGATG
TAACCCACTCGTGCACCCAACTGATCTTCAGCATCTTTTACTTTCACCAGCGTTTCTGGGTGAGCAAAAA
CAGGAAGGCAAAATGCCGCAAAAAAGGGAATAAGGGCGACACGGAAATGTTGAATACTCATACTCTTCCT
TTTTCAATATTATTGAAGCATTTATCAGGGTTATTGTCTCATGAGCGGATACATATTTGAATGTATTTAG
AAAAATAAACAAATAGGGGTTCCGCGCACATTTCCCCGAAAAGTGCCACCTGACGTCGACGGATCGGGAG
ATCTCCCGATCCCCTATGGTGCACTCTCAGTACAATCTGCTCTGATGCCGCATAGTTAAGCCAGTATCTG
CTCCCTGCTTGTGTGTTGGAGGTCGCTGAGTAGTGCGCGAGCAAAATTTAAGCTACAACAAGGCAAGGCT
TGACCGACAATTGCATGAAGAATCTGCTTAGGGTTAGGCGTTTTGCGCTGCTTCGCGATGTACGGGCCAG
ATATACGCGTTGACATTGATTATTGACTAGTTATTAATAGTAATCAATTACGGGGTCATTAGTTCATAGC
CCATATATGGAGTTCCGCGTTACATAACTTACGGTAAATGGCCCGCCTGGCTGACCGCCCAACGACCCCC
GCCCATTGACGTCAATAATGACGTATGTTCCCATAGTAACGCCAATAGGGACTTTCCATTGACGTCAATG
GGTGGAGTATTTACGGTAAACTGCCCACTTGGCAGTACATCAAGTGTATCATATGCCAAGTACGCCCCCT
ATTGACGTCAATGACGGTAAATGGCCCGCCTGGCATTATGCCCAGTACATGACCTTATGGGACTTTCCTA
CTTGGCAGTACATCTACGTATTAGTCATCGCTATTACCATGGTGATGCGGTTTTGGCAGTACATCAATGG
GCGTGGATAGCGGTTTGACTCACGGGGATTTCCAAGTCTCCACCCCATTGACGTCAATGGGAGTTTGTTT
TGGCACCAAAATCAACGGGACTTTCCAAAATGTCGTAACA
